>Addgene plasmid #200532 | pMC-ME mCherry-P2A-NTRv2-pA | addgene full sequence | sequence record 394482 | Addgene NGS Result
ATTTGTCCTACTCAGGAGAGCGTTCACCGACAAACAACAGATAAAACGAAAGGCCCAGTCTTCCGACTGA
GCCTTTCGTTTTATTTGATGCCTGGCAGTTCCCTACTCTCGCGTTAACGCTAGCATGGATGTTTTCCCAG
TCACGACGTTGTAAAACGACGGCCAGTCTTAAGCTCGGGCCCGGTCTCTAGTCGCCACCATGGTGAGCAA
GGGCGAGGAGGACAACATGGCCATCATCAAGGAGTTCATGCGCTTCAAGGTGCACATGGAGGGCTCCGTG
AACGGCCACGAGTTCGAGATCGAGGGCGAGGGCGAGGGCCGCCCCTACGAGGGCACCCAGACCGCCAAGC
TGAAGGTGACCAAGGGCGGCCCCCTGCCCTTCGCCTGGGACATCCTGTCCCCTCAGTTCATGTACGGCTC
CAAGGCCTACGTGAAGCACCCCGCCGACATCCCCGACTACTTGAAGCTGTCCTTCCCCGAGGGCTTCAAG
TGGGAGCGCGTGATGAACTTCGAGGACGGCGGCGTGGTGACCGTGACCCAGGACTCCTCCCTGCAGGACG
GCGAGTTCATCTACAAGGTGAAGCTGCGCGGCACCAACTTCCCCTCCGACGGCCCCGTAATGCAGAAGAA
GACCATGGGCTGGGAGGCCTCCTCCGAGCGGATGTACCCCGAGGACGGCGCCCTGAAGGGCGAGATCAAG
CAGAGGCTGAAGCTGAAGGACGGCGGCCACTACGACGCCGAGGTCAAGACCACCTACAAGGCCAAGAAGC
CCGTGCAGCTGCCCGGCGCCTACAACGTCAACATCAAGCTGGACATCACCTCCCACAACGAGGACTACAC
CATCGTGGAACAGTACGAGCGCGCCGAGGGCCGCCACTCCACCGGCGGCATGGACGAGCTGTACAAGGGA
AGCGGAGCTACTAACTTCAGCCTGCTGAAGCAGGCTGGAGACGTGGAGGAGAACCCCGGGCCTATGACTA
TTGTTCAAGCTGCCCAATCCCGCTACTCCACCAAAGCCTTTGATGCTTCGCGCAAATTGCCTGAAGAGAA
AGTCGCGGCAGTGAAAGAGTTAATCCGCATGAGTGCGTCCAGTGTCAACTCGCAACCTTGGCATTTTATT
GTCGCGAGCAGTGAAGAGGGAAAAGCGCGCATCGCCAAAGCAACACAAGGTGGTTTTGCTGCTAATGAGC
GCAAGATTTTGGATGCTTCTCACGTTGTGGTGTTCTGCGCCAAAACGGCGATTGATGAAGCGTACCTACT
CGACCTTTTGGAAAGCGAAGACAAAGATGGCCGCTACGCCGATGTCGAAGCAAAAAATGGCATGCACGCT
GGTCGTTCATTTTTCGTCAACATGCACCGCTTTGACTTGAAAGACGCGCATCACTGGATGGAAAAGCAAG
TTTACCTCAATGTGGGGACGCTGCTATTGGGTGCTTCTGCGATGGAGATCGACGCGGTGCCAATTGAAGG
CTTCGATGCCAAGGTGCTTGATGAGGAGTTTGGTCTGCGTGAGAAGGGCTTTACCAGCGTGGTGATTGTG
CCGCTGGGTTACCATAGCGAAGACGATTTTAATGCTAAGCTGCCAAAATCACGTTGGTCAGCAGAGACTG
TTTTTACCGAAATCTAACTCGAGTCTAGAACTATAGTGAGTCGTATTACGTAGATCCAGACATGATAAGA
TACATTGATGAGTTTGGACAAACCACAACTAGAATGCAGTGAAAAAAATGCTTTATTTGTGAAATTTGTG
ATGCTATTGCTTTATTTGTAACCATTATAAGCTGCAATAAACAAGTTAACAACAACAATTGCATTCATTT
TATGTTTCAGGTTCAGGGGGAGGTGTGGGAGGTTTTTTAATTCCTCAAGAGACCTCTAGACCAGCCAGGA
CAGAAATGCCTCGACTTCGCTGCTACCCAAGGTTGCCGGGTGACGCACACCGTGGAAACGGATGAAGGCA
CGAACCCAGTGGACATAAGCCTGTTCGGTTCGTAAGCTGTAATGCAAGTAGCGTATGCGCTCACGCAACT
GGTCCAGAACCTTGACCGAACGCAGCGGTGGTAACGGCGCAGTGGCGGTTTTCATGGCTTGTTATGACTG
TTTTTTTGGGGTACAGTCTATGCCTCGGGCATCCAAGCAGCAAGCGCGTTACGCCGTGGGTCGATGTTTG
ATGTTATGGAGCAGCAACGATGTTACGCAGCAGGGCAGTCGCCCTAAAACAAAGTTAAACATTATGAGGG
AAGCGGTGATCGCCGAAGTATCGACTCAACTATCAGAGGTAGTTGGCGTCATCGAGCGCCATCTCGAACC
GACGTTGCTGGCCGTACATTTGTACGGCTCCGCAGTGGATGGCGGCCTGAAGCCACACAGTGATATTGAT
TTGCTGGTTACGGTGACCGTAAGGCTTGATGAAACAACGCGGCGAGCTTTGATCAACGACCTTTTGGAAA
CTTCGGCTTCCCCTGGAGAGAGCGAGATTCTCCGCGCTGTAGAAGTCACCATTGTTGTGCACGACGACAT
CATTCCGTGGCGTTATCCAGCTAAGCGCGAACTGCAATTTGGAGAATGGCAGCGCAATGACATTCTTGCA
GGTATCTTCGAGCCAGCCACGATCGACATTGATCTGGCTATCTTGCTGACAAAAGCAAGAGAACATAGCG
TTGCCTTGGTAGGTCCAGCGGCGGAGGAACTCTTTGATCCGGTTCCTGAACAGGATCTATTTGAGGCGCT
AAATGAAACCTTAACGCTATGGAACTCGCCGCCCGACTGGGCTGGCGATGAGCGAAATGTAGTGCTTACG
TTGTCCCGCATTTGGTACAGCGCAGTAACCGGCAAAATCGCGCCGAAGGATGTCGCTGCCGACTGGGCAA
TGGAGCGCCTGCCGGCCCAGTATCAGCCCGTCATACTTGAAGCTAGACAGGCTTATCTTGGACAAGAAGA
AGATCGCTTGGCCTCGCGCGCAGATCAGTTGGAAGAATTTGTCCACTACGTGAAAGGCGAGATCACCAAG
GTAGTCGGCAAATAACCCTCGAGCCACCCATGACCAAAATCCCTTAACGTGAGTTACGCGTCGTTCCACT
GAGCGTCAGACCCCGTAGAAAAGATCAAAGGATCTTCTTGAGATCCTTTTTTTCTGCGCGTAATCTGCTG
CTTGCAAACAAAAAAACCACCGCTACCAGCGGTGGTTTGTTTGCCGGATCAAGAGCTACCAACTCTTTTT
CCGAAGGTAACTGGCTTCAGCAGAGCGCAGATACCAAATACTGTTCTTCTAGTGTAGCCGTAGTTAGGCC
ACCACTTCAAGAACTCTGTAGCACCGCCTACATACCTCGCTCTGCTAATCCTGTTACCAGTGGCTGCTGC
CAGTGGCGATAAGTCGTGTCTTACCGGGTTGGACTCAAGACGATAGTTACCGGATAAGGCGCAGCGGTCG
GGCTGAACGGGGGGTTCGTGCACACAGCCCAGCTTGGAGCGAACGACCTACACCGAACTGAGATACCTAC
AGCGTGAGCTATGAGAAAGCGCCACGCTTCCCGAAGGGAGAAAGGCGGACAGGTATCCGGTAAGCGGCAG
GGTCGGAACAGGAGAGCGCACGAGGGAGCTTCCAGGGGGAAACGCCTGGTATCTTTATAGTCCTGTCGGG
TTTCGCCACCTCTGACTTGAGCGTCGATTTTTGTGATGCTCGTCAGGGGGGCGGAGCCTATGGAAAAACG
CCAGCAACGCGGCCTTTTTACGGTTCCTGGCCTTTTGCTGGCCTTTTGCTCACATGTTCTTTCCTGCGTT
ATCCCCTGATTCTGTGGATAACCGTATTACCGCCTTTGAGTGAGCTGATACCGCTCGCCGCAGCCGAACG
ACCGAGCGCAGCGAGTCAGTGAGCGAGGAAGCGGAAGAGCGCCCAATACGCAAACCGCCTCTCCCCGCGC
GTTGGCCGATTCATTAATGCAGCTGGCACGACAGGTTTCCCGACTGGAAAGCGGGCAGTGAGCGCAACGC
AATTAATACGCGTACCGCTAGCCAGGAAGAGTTTGTAGAAACGCAAAAAGGCCATCCGTCAGGATGGCCT
TCTGCTTAGTTTGATGCCTGGCAGTTTATGGCGGGCGTCCTGCCCGCCMCCCTCCGGGCCGTTGCTTCAC
AACGTTCAAATCCGCTCCCGGCGG
Features (pLannotate 1.2.2; 12 found; start..end, strand, type, name):
     41..84      +  terminator     rrnB T1 terminator: Escherichia coli rrnB; transcription terminator T1 from the E. coli rrnB gene
    131..167     -  CDS            lacZα (fragment): LacZα fragment of β-galactosidase; lacZ fragment
    200..907     +  CDS            mCherry: mCherry is a basic (constitutively fluorescent) red fluorescent protein published in 2004, derived from Discosoma sp.. It is reported to be a very rapidly-maturing monomer with low acid sensitivity.
    974..1624    +  CDS            nfsB: NFSB_SALTY - Also known as nfnB From Salmonella typhimurium (strain LT2 / SGSC1412 / ATCC 700720).
   1641..1658    -  promoter       T7 promoter (fragment): promoter for bacteriophage T7 RNA polymerase
   1663..1797    -  polyA_signal   SV40 poly(A) signal: SV40 polyadenylation signal
   1972..1995    +  promoter       Pc promoter (fragment): intI1 (promoter lies within the coding sequence); class 1 integron promoter
   2171..2227    +  CDS            GmR (fragment): gentamycin acetyltransferase; aacC1; confers resistance to gentamycin
   2234..3025    +  CDS            SmR: aminoglycoside adenylyltransferase (Murphy, 1985); aadA; confers resistance to spectinomycin and streptomycin
   3118..3706    +  rep_origin     ori: high-copy-number ColE1/pMB1/pBR322/pUC origin of replication
   3889..3981    +  CDS            lacI (fragment): lac repressor; lacI; The lac repressor binds to the lac operator to inhibit transcription in E. coli. This inhibition can be relieved by adding lactose or isopropyl-β-D-thiogalactopyranoside (IPTG).
   4036..4063    -  terminator     rrnB T2 terminator: transcription terminator T2 from the E. coli rrnB gene
