[The description below was written by a language model from this plasmid's Addgene catalogue record and pLannotate feature annotations shown in this document.]
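Description:
pMC-ME mCherry-P2A-NTRv2-pA is a promoterless "middle entry" module for a Golden Gate-style (Mini-Golden) assembly system. It is built on the pU6a:sgRNA#3 backbone and is intended for assembling minicircle donor constructs for knock-in genome editing in zebrafish. It is propagated in E. coli from a high-copy ColE1/pUC-type origin and selected with spectinomycin through the aadA (SmR) aminoglycoside adenylyltransferase gene. Short fragments annotated as an integron Pc promoter, GmR, lacZα, lacI and a T7 promoter appear to be backbone remnants rather than functional parts. rrnB T1 and T2 terminators sit on either side of the cloning region, where they insulate it from bacterial read-through transcription. The catalogue lists the plasmid at about 4.2 kb, while the sequenced record is 4,154 nt.

The payload is a single open reading frame encoding mCherry, a monomeric red fluorescent protein. According to the plasmid name, this is followed by a P2A self-cleaving peptide, which lies in the unannotated gap between the two coding features, and then by NTRv2, a second-generation nitroreductase. The annotation tool matched NTRv2 to the nfsB family by homology. An SV40 polyadenylation signal terminates the cassette, though it is annotated on the opposite strand to the coding sequences. No eukaryotic promoter is recorded, which fits a cassette meant to be driven by whatever upstream element or endogenous locus it is joined to. The flanking BsaI sites, stated in the record but not annotated, allow the cassette to be excised with defined overhangs and assembled directionally with other modules. Cells expressing the final product would be labelled red and, through nitroreductase conversion of prodrugs into cytotoxic products, could be selectively ablated. The record itself states only the plasmid's role as an entry module.
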