Addgene plasmid #200532: pMC-ME mCherry-P2A-NTRv2-pA
Purpose: mini circle middle entry plasmid for mCherry- P2A- ntr version 2- pA with flanking BsaI cut sites
Depositing lab: Junsu Kang. Depositing organization: University of Wisconsin, Madison. Publication: Advancing knock-in approaches for robust genome editing in zebrafish. Rodriguez-Parks A, Beezley EG, Manna S, Silaban I, Almutawa SI, Cao S, Ahmed H, Guyer M, Baker S, Richards MP, Kang J. Biol Open. 2026 Feb 2:bio.062472. doi: 10.1242/bio.062472. PubMed 41630603.
Backbone
  Vector backbone: pU6a:sgRNA#3
  Backbone manufacturer: Addgene #64247
  Total vector size (bp): 4201
  Vector type: Mini-Golden
Growth in bacteria
  Bacterial resistance: Spectinomycin, 50 μg/mL
  Growth temperature: 37°C
  Growth strain: DH5alpha
  Copy number: Unknown
Gene/Insert
  Gene/Insert name: mCherry, NTRv2
Terms and licenses: Academic/Nonprofit Terms; Industry Terms: Not Available to Industry
How to cite: pMC-ME mCherry-P2A-NTRv2-pA was a gift from Junsu Kang (Addgene plasmid # 200532 ; http://n2t.net/addgene:200532 ; RRID:Addgene_200532)
